>Addgene plasmid #16901 | ZP41 Vox partial (zvox24-1) | addgene partial sequence | sequence record 22968 | T3 5'-GCAATTAACCCTCACTAAAGG-3'
GGTGGCGGCCGCTCTAGACTAGTGGATCCCCCGGGCTGCAGGAATTCGGCACGAGCTTTTCCGTGGACTG
GCTTGCTCAGAGCTTTCATGACCCGCCGGTTCTGGATGTCCAGGAGCCGGAGAAAAAGACAAGGCCGCAT
GTTCCGTGTGTGGTCCAGCCGAGACCTCCGACATCATACGACAAGGTTTATTTACAACCAAAACCCAAAA
TTAACAAAGCTGAGCTGAAGACGGAGAGCAGCAAAGAGACTCCAGCTCCGGTTACGCCAAGAAACTGCTC
ATCTCCAAGCTTTTCAGAAAACAGCGGTTATTCGTCGGGTTATGAGAGTGAAGCGGCCGCTTCTGAATGC
GCTTCTGTCGAAGATGGACACGACGCTGAGAAAGACGGAGCGACGCGCAGAATCAGAACCAAATTCACCC
CGGAACAGATCGACAAACTGGAGAAAATCTTTAACAAACACAAATACCTGGATGCGGGAGAGAGAGTGAA
AACTGCGCTGAAGCTCGGCCTGTCGGAAACACAGATCAGAACTTGGTTCCAGAACCGAAGGATGAAGCTG
AAGCGGGAAGTGCAGGAAATGCGCGCGGATTTTCTGCTGCCTCAGATGGTACTTCCGCCGGTCATTCCCG
TTCAGTATCAATGCTACGACAGACAGCGGCTCCCGTTCCCGCCACACGGGCCGCTGGTGCAGCAGATGAT
GATGCCTCTTCATCCTCACCATCCTCATCCTCAACATCATCAGCTCATGATGC
