[The description below was written by a language model from this plasmid's Addgene catalogue record.]
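Description:
ZP41 Vox partial (zvox24-1) is a pBluescript SK- phagemid (Stratagene, about 3 kb) carrying a partial cDNA of roughly 800 bp from the zebrafish (Danio rerio) gene vox, also known as vega1. The depositor notes indicate that the zvox24-1 cDNA came from a lambda ZAP vector, which is consistent with recovery of a library clone in a pBluescript backbone. The insert sits between the EcoRI site at its 5′ end and the XhoI site at its 3′ end, and both sites remain intact. The plasmid is maintained at high copy in E. coli and selected with ampicillin. Although the repository classifies it as a bacterial expression vector, nothing in the record suggests it is meant for protein production, and because the insert is only a partial sequence it should not be assumed to encode the full-length protein. The record does not state which part of the transcript is covered.

The useful feature of this backbone is the pair of opposing phage RNA polymerase promoters, T3 and T7, that flank the polylinker; these also serve as the sequencing primer sites, with T3 reading from the 5′ side of the insert and T7 from the 3′ side. According to the depositor comments, the construct is intended as a template for in situ hybridization probes: linearizing at the EcoRI site on the 5′ side of the cDNA and transcribing from T7 gives a run-off transcript complementary to the vox mRNA, that is, an antisense riboprobe. Such a probe would typically be used to visualize vox expression patterns in zebrafish embryos. No feature table accompanies the record, so element positions are not documented here.
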