Addgene plasmid #16901: ZP41 Vox partial (zvox24-1)
Depositing lab: Randall Moon. Depositing organization: University of Washington.
Backbone
  Vector backbone: pBluescript SK-
  Backbone manufacturer: Stratagene
  Backbone size w/o insert (bp): 3000
  Vector type: Bacterial Expression
Growth in bacteria
  Bacterial resistance: Ampicillin, 100 μg/mL
  Growth temperature: 37°C
  Growth strain: DH5alpha
  Copy number: High Copy
Gene/Insert
  Gene/Insert name: vox partial (alt name: vox)
  Species: D. rerio (zebrafish)
  Insert size (bp): 800
  Entrez Gene: vox (a.k.a. vega1, zgc:136532)
  Cloning method: Restriction Enzyme; 5′ cloning site EcoRI (not destroyed); 3′ cloning site XhoI (not destroyed)
  Sequencing primers: 5′ T3; 3′ T7
Terms and licenses: Academic/Nonprofit Terms; Industry Terms: Not Available to Industry
Depositor comments: Zvox24-1 cDNA from lambda ZAP vector. Encodes zebrafish partial vox gene. For in situs, cut with EcoRI, transcribe with T7. Constructed by: David Kimelman, 7/2/96 XVII p.129.
How to cite: ZP41 Vox partial (zvox24-1) was a gift from Randall Moon (Addgene plasmid # 16901 ; http://n2t.net/addgene:16901 ; RRID:Addgene_16901)
